Addgene plasmid #42122: FLAG-Sec31a W985A #790
Depositing lab: Ayano Satoh. Depositing organization: Okayama University. Publication: CK2 phosphorylates Sec31 and regulates ER-To-Golgi trafficking. Koreishi M, Yu S, Oda M, Honjo Y, Satoh A. PLoS One. 2013;8(1):e54382. doi: 10.1371/journal.pone.0054382. Epub 2013 Jan 18. PubMed 23349870.
Backbone
  Vector backbone: pFLAG-CMV
  Backbone manufacturer: Sigma
  Backbone size w/o insert (bp): 4700
  Vector type: Mammalian Expression
Growth in bacteria
  Bacterial resistance: Ampicillin, 100 μg/mL
  Growth temperature: 37°C
  Growth strain: XL1 Blue
  Copy number: High Copy
Gene/Insert
  Gene/Insert name: Sec31a
  Species: H. sapiens (human)
  Insert size (bp): 3700
  Mutation: G742R and W985A NOTE: the mutation is actually W995A See Comments.
  Entrez Gene: SEC31A (a.k.a. ABP125, ABP130, HPBKS, HSPC275, HSPC334, NEDSOSB, SEC31L1)
  Promoter: CMV
  Tag / fusion protein: FLAG (N terminal on backbone)
  Cloning method: Restriction Enzyme; 5′ cloning site EcoRI (not destroyed); 3′ cloning site EcoRI (not destroyed)
  Sequencing primers: 5′ CMV-F; 3′ N/A
Terms and licenses: Academic/Nonprofit Terms; Industry Terms: Not Available to Industry
Depositor comments: The W985A described in the publication is actually a W995A mutation, it was mis-named.
How to cite: FLAG-Sec31a W985A #790 was a gift from Ayano Satoh (Addgene plasmid # 42122 ; http://n2t.net/addgene:42122 ; RRID:Addgene_42122)
