[The description below was written by a language model from this plasmid's Addgene catalogue record.]
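Description:
FLAG-Sec31a W985A #790 is a mammalian expression plasmid built on the commercial pFLAG-CMV backbone (about 4.7 kb without insert). It is maintained in E. coli as a high-copy plasmid under ampicillin selection. The record does not list the replication origin or any mammalian selection marker, and no feature table is provided, so the description rests on the catalogue fields alone.

The payload is a roughly 3.7 kb human SEC31A coding insert, cloned into EcoRI sites that are retained on both sides of the insert. Expression is driven by the CMV promoter, a strong constitutive promoter in most mammalian cell lines, and the protein is produced with an N-terminal FLAG epitope supplied by the backbone, allowing detection or immunoprecipitation with anti-FLAG antibodies. SEC31A encodes a component of the outer layer of the COPII coat, which mediates vesicle budding from the endoplasmic reticulum.

The insert carries two recorded amino-acid changes, G742R and a tryptophan-to-alanine substitution. The naming of the latter needs care: the plasmid name and the associated publication call it W985A, but the depositor notes that this was a misnaming and that the actual change is W995A. The record does not explain the functional rationale for either substitution. The associated study concerns CK2 phosphorylation of Sec31 and its role in regulating ER-to-Golgi trafficking, so the construct is suited to transient expression of tagged mutant Sec31A in cultured mammalian cells for comparison with wild-type protein in trafficking or interaction experiments.
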