>Addgene plasmid #42122 | FLAG-Sec31a W985A #790 | depositor partial sequence | sequence record 56859 | FLAG-Sec31a W985A #790 sequence 3672 bps
GAATTCAAGTTAAAGGAAGTAGATCGTACAGCCATGCAGGCATGGAGCCCTGCCCAGAATCACCCCATTT
ACCTAGCAACAGGAACATCTGCTCAGCAATTGGATGCAACATTTAGTACGAATGCTTCCCTTGAGATATT
TGAATTAGACCTCTCTGATCCATCCTTGGATATGAAATCTTGTGCCACATTCTCCTCTTCTCACAGGTAC
CACAAGTTGATTTGGGGGCCTTATAAAATGGATTCCAAAGGAGATGTCTCTGGAGTTCTGATTGCAGGTG
GTGAAAATGGAAATATTATTCTCTATGATCCTTCTAAAATTATAGCTGGAGACAAGGAAGTTGTGATTGC
CCAGAATGACAAGCATACTGGCCCAGTGAGAGCCTTGGATGTGAACATTTTCCAGACTAATCTGGTAGCT
TCTGGTGCTAATGAATCTGAAATCTACATATGGGATCTAAATAATTTTGCAACCCCAATGACACCAGGAG
CCAAAACACAGCCGCCAGAAGATATCAGCTGCATTGCATGGAACAGACAAGTTCAGCATATTTTAGCATC
AGCCAGTCCCAGTGGCCGGGCCACTGTATGGGATCTTAGGAAAAATGAGCCAATCATCAAAGTCAGTGAC
CATAGTAACAGAATGCATTGTTCTGGGTTGGCATGGCATCCTGATGTTGCTACTCAGATGGTCCTTGCCT
CCGAGGATGACCGGTTACCAGTGATCCAGATGTGGGATCTTCGATTTGCTTCCTCTCCACTTCGTGTCCT
GGAAAACCATGCCAGGGGGATTTTGGCAATTGCTTGGAGCATGGCAGATCCTGAATTGTTACTGAGCTGT
GGAAAAGATGCTAAGATTCTCTGCTCCAATCCAAACACAGGAGAGGTGTTATATGAACTTCCCACCAACA
CACAGTGGTGCTTCGATATTCAGTGGTGTCCCCGAAATCCTGCTGTCTTATCAGCTGCTTCGTTTGATGG
GCGTATCAGTGTTTATTCTATCATGGGAGGAAGCACAGATGGTTTAAGACAGAAACAAGTTGACAAGCTT
TCATCATCTTTTGGGAATCTTGATCCCTTTGGCACAGGACAGCCCCTTCCTCCGTTACAAATTCCACAGC
AGACTGCTCAGCATAGTATAGTGCTGCCTCTGAAGAAGCCGCCCAAGTGGATTCGAAGGCCTGTTGGTGC
TTCTTTTTCATTTGGAGGCAAACTGGTTACGTTTGAGAATGTCAGAATGCCTTCTCATCAGGGAGCTGAG
CAGCAGCAGCAGCAGCACCATGTGTTCATTAGTCAGGTTGTAACAGAAAAGGAGTTCCTCAGCCGATCAG
ACCAACTTCAGCAGGCTGTGCAGTCACAAGGATTTATCAATTATTGTCAAAAAAAAATTGATGCTTCTCA
GACTGAATTTGAGAAAAATGTGTGGTCCTTTTTGAAGGTAAACTTTGAGGATGATTCTCGTGGAAAATAC
CTTGAACTTCTAGGATACAGAAAAGAAGATCTAGGAAAGAAGATTGCTTTGGCCTTGAACAAAGTGGATG
GAGCCAATGTGGCTCTTAAAGACTCTGACCAGGTAGCACAGAGTGATGGGGAGGAGAGCCCTGCTGCTGA
AGAGCAGCTCTTGGGAGAGCACATTAAAGAGGAAAAAGAAGAATCTGAATTTCTACCCTCATCTGGAGGA
ACATTTAATATCTCTGTCAGTGGGGACATTGATGGTTTAATTACTCAGGCTTTGCTGACGGGCAATTTTG
AGAGTGCTGTTGACCTTTGTTTACATGATAACCGCATGGCCGATGCCATTATATTGGCCATAGCAGGTGG
ACAAGAACTCTTGGCTCGAACCCAGAAAAAATACTTCGCAAAATCCCAAAGCAAAATTACCAGGCTCATC
ACTGCAGTGGTGATGAAGAACTGGAAAGAGATTGTTGAGTCTTGTGATCTTAAAAATTGGAGAGAGGCTT
TAGCTGCAGTATTGACTTATGCAAAGCCGGATGAATTTTCAGCCCTTTGTGATCTTTTGGGAACCAGGCT
TGAAAATGAAGGAGATAGCCTCCTGCAGACTCAAGCATGTCTCTGCTATATTTGTGCAGGGAATGTAGAG
AAATTAGTTGCATGTTGGACTAAAGCTCAGGATGGAAGCCACCCTTTGTCACTTCAGGATCTGATTGAGA
AAGTTGTCATCCTGCGAAAAGCTGTGCAACTCACTCAAGCCATGGACACTAGTACTGTAAGAGTTCTCTT
GGCTGCGAAGATGAGTCAGTATGCCAATTTGTTGGCAGCTCAGGGCAGTATTGCTGCAGCCTTGGCTTTT
CTTCCTGACAACACCAACCAGCCAAATATCATGCAGCTTCGTGACAGACTTTGTAGAGCACAAGGAGAGC
CTGTAGCAGGACATGAATCACCTAAAATTCCGTACGAGAAACAGCAGCTCCCCAAGGGCAGGCCTGGACC
AGTTGCTGGCCACCACCAGATGCCAAGAGTTCAAACTCAACAATATTATCCCCATGGAGAAAATCCTCCA
CCTCCGGGTTTCATAATGCATGGAAATGTTAATCCAAATGCTGCTGGTCAGCTTCCCACATCTCCAGGTC
ATATGCACACCCAGGTACCACCTTATCCACAGCCACAGCCTTATCAACCAGCCCAGCCGTATCCCTTCGG
AACAGGGGGGTCAGCAATGTATCGACCTCAGCAGCCTGTTGCTCCTCCTACTTCAAACGCTTACCCTAAC
ACCCCTTACATATCTTCTGCTTCTTCCTATACTGGGCAGTCTCAGCTGTACGCAGCACAGCACCAGGCCT
CTTCACCTACCTCCAGCCCTGCTACTTCTTTCCCTCCTCCCCCTTCCTCTGGAGCATCCTTCCAGCATGG
CGGACCAGGAGCTCCACCATCATCTTCAGCTTATGCACTGCCTCCTGGAACAACAGGTACACTGCCTGCT
GCCAGTGAGCTGCCTGCGTCCCAAAGAACAGGTCCTCAGAATGGTGCGAATGACCCTCCAGCTTTGAACA
GAGTACCCAAAAAGAAGAAGATGCCTGAAAACTTCATGCCTCCTGTTCCCATCACATCACCAATCATGAA
CCCGTTGGGTGACCCCCAGTCACAAATGCTGCAGCAACAGCCTTCAGCTCCAGTACCACTGTCAAGCCAG
TCTTCATTCCCACAGCCACATCTTCCAGGTGGCCAGCCCTTCCATGGCGTACAGCAACCTCTTGGTCAAA
CAGGCATGCCACCATCTTTTTCAAAGCCCAATATTGAAGGTGCCCCAGGGGCTCCTATTGGAAATACCTT
CCAGCATGTGCAGTCTTTGCCAACAAAAAAAATTACCAAGAAACCTATTCCAGATGAGCACCTCATTCTA
AAGACCACATTTGAGGATCTTATTCAGCGCTGCCTTTCTTCAGCAACAGACCCTCAAACCAAGAGGAAGC
TAGATGATGCCAGCAAACGTTTGGAGTTTCTGTATGATAAACTTAGGGAACAGACACTTTCACCAACAAT
CACCAGTGGTTTACACAACATTGCAAGGAGCATTGAAACTCGAAACTACTCAGAAGGATTGACCATGCAT
ACCCACATAGTTAGCACCAGCAACTTCAGTGAGACCTCTGCTTTCATGCCAGTTCTCAAAGTTGTTCTCA
CCCAGGCCAATAAGCTGGGTGTCTAAGAATTC
