>Addgene plasmid #42122 | FLAG-Sec31a W985A #790 | addgene partial sequence | sequence record 57403 | CMV-F 5'-CGCAAATGGGCGGTAGGCGTG-3'
AGCAGAGCTCTCTGGCTAACTAGAGGAACCCACTGCTTACTGGCTTATCGAAATTAATACGACTCACTAT
AGGGAGACCCAAGCTTGGTACCGCCACCATGGACTACAAAGACCATGACGGTGATTATAAAGATCATGAT
ATCGATTACAAGGATGACGATGACAAAGAATTCAAGTTAAAGGAAGTAGATCGTACAGCCATGCAGGCAT
GGAGCCCTGCCCAGAATCACCCCATTTACCTAGCAACAGGAACATCTGCTCAGCAATTGGATGCAACATT
TAGTACGAATGCTTCCCTTGAGATATTTGAATTAGACCTCTCTGATCCATCCTTGGATATGAAATCTTGT
GCCACATTCTCCTCTTCTCACAGGTACCACAAGTTGATTTGGGGGCCTTATAAAATGGATTCCAAAGGAG
ATGTCTCTGGAGTTCTGATTGCAGGTGGTGAAAATGGAAATATTATTCTCTATGATCCTTCTAAAATTAT
AGCTGGAGACAAGGAAGTTGTGATTGCCCAGAATGACAAGCATACTGGCCCAGTGAGAGCCTTGGATGTG
AACATTTTCCAGACTAATCTGGTAGCTTCTGGTGCTAATGAATCTGAAATCTACATATGGGATCTAAATA
ATTTTGCAACCCCAATGACACCAGGAGCCAAAACACAGCCGCCAGAAGATATCAGCTGCATTGCATGGAA
CAGACAAGTTCAGCATATTTTAGCATCAGCCAGTCCCAGTGGCCGGGCCACTGTATGGGATCTTAGGAAA
AATGAGCCAATCATCAAAGTCAGTGACCATAGTAACAGAATGCATTGTTCTGGGTTGGCATGGCATCCTG
ATGTTGCTACTCA
