>Addgene plasmid #42122 | FLAG-Sec31a W985A #790 | addgene partial sequence | sequence record 58153 | T7 5'-TAATACGACTCACTATAGGG-3'
CATGGACTACAAGACCATGACGGTGATTATAAAGATCATGATATCGATTACAAGGATGACGATGACAAAG
AATTCAAGTTAAAGGAAGTAGATCGTACAGCCATGCAGGCATGGAGCCCTGCCCAGAATCACCCCATTTA
CCTAGCAACAGGAACATCTGCTCAGCAATTGGATGCAACATTTAGTACGAATGCTTCCCTTGAGATATTT
GAATTAGACCTCTCTGATCCATCCTTGGATATGAAATCTTGTGCCACATTCTCCTCTTCTCACAGGTACC
ACAAGTTGATTTGGGGGCCTTATAAAATGGATTCCAAAGGAGATGTCTCTGGAGTTCTGATTGCAGGTGG
TGAAAATGGAAATATTATTCTCTATGATCCTTCTAAAATTATAGCTGGAGACAAGGAAGTTGTGATTGCC
CAGAATGACAAGCATACTGGCCCAGTGAGAGCCTTGGATGTGAACATTTTCCAGACTAATCTGGTAGCTT
CTGGTGCTAATGAATCTGAAATCTACATATGGGATCTAAATAATTTTGCAACCCCAATGACACCAGGAGC
CAAAACACAGCCGCCAGAAGATATCAGCTGCATTGCATGGAACAGACAAGTTCAGCATATTTTAGCATCA
GCCAGTCCCAGTGGCCGGGCCACTGTATGGGATCTTAGGAAAAATGAGCCAATCATCAAAGTCAGTGACC
ATAGTAACAGAATGCATTGTTCTGGGTTGGCATGGCATCCTGATGTTGCTACTCAGATGGTCCTTGCCTC
CGAGGATGACCGGTTACCAGTGATCCAGATGTGGGATCTTCGATTTGCTTCCTCTCCACTTCGTGTCCTG
GAAAACCATGCCA
